>Addgene plasmid #26597 | pSIH1-puro-control shRNA | addgene full sequence | sequence record 257354 | Addgene NGS Result
CCTACACCGAACTGAGATACCTACAGCGTGAGCTATGAGAAAGCGCCACGCTTCCCGAAGGGAGAAAGGC
GGACAGGTATCCGGTAAGCGGCAGGGTCGGAACAGGAGAGCGCACGAGGGAGCTTCCAGGGGGAAACGCC
TGGTATCTTTATAGTCCTGTCGGGTTTCGCCACCTCTGACTTGAGCGTCGATTTTTGTGATGCTCGTCAG
GGGGGCGGAGCCTATGGAAAAACGCCAGCAACGCGGCCTTTTTACGGTTCCTGGCCTTTTGCTGGCCTTT
TGCTCACATGTTCTTTCCTGCGTTATCCCCTGATTCTGTGGATAACCGTATTACCGCCTTTGAGTGAGCT
GATACCGCTCGCCGCAGCCGAACGACCGAGCGCAGCGAGTCAGTGAGCGAGGAAGCGGAAGAGCGCCCAA
TACGCAAACCGCCTCTCCCCGCGCGTTGGCCGATTCATTAATGCAGCTGGCACGACAGGTTTCCCGACTG
GAAAGCGGGCAGTGAGCGCAACGCAATTAATGTGAGTTAGCTCACTCATTAGGCACCCCAGGCTTTACAC
TTTATGCTTCCGGCTCGTATGTTGTGTGGAATTGTGAGCGGATAACAATTTCACACAGGAAACAGCTATG
ACATGATTACGAATTTGGTCTCTGCAAAAGTCTAGGCCTCCAAAAAAGCCTCCTCACTACTTCTGGAATA
GCTCAGAGGCCGAGGCGGCCTCGGCCTCTGCATAAATAAAAAAAATTAGTCAGCCATGGGGCGGAGAATG
GGCGGAACTGGGCGGAGTTAGGGGCGGGATGGGCGGAGTTAGGGGCGGGATAGCTAGAGCCAGACATGAT
AAGATACATTGATGAGTTTGGACAAACCACAACTAGAATGCAGTGAAAAAAATGCTTTATTTGTGAAATT
TGTGATGCTATTGCTTTATTTGTAACCATTATAAGCTGCAATAAACAAGTTCCTCTCACTCTCTGATATT
CATTTCTTTGCAAGTTATAAATACTGAATAATAAGATGACATGAACTACTACTGCTAGAGATTTTCCACA
CTGACTGAAAGGGTCTGAGGGATCTCTAGTTACCAGAGTCACACAACAGACGGGCACACACTACTTGAAG
CACTCAAGGCAAGCTTTATTGAGGCTTAAGCAGTGGGTTCCCTAGTTAGCCAGAGAGCTCCCAGGCTCAG
ATCTGGTCTAACCAGAGAGACCCAGTAGAAGCAAAAAGCAGAATCGAAGAATTCAAAAAAAATAGCGACT
AAACACATCAATCTCTTGAATTGATGTGTTTAGTCGCTATTGGATCCAAGTGGTCTCATACAGAACTTAT
AAGATTCCCAAATCCAAAGACATTTCACGTTTATGGTGATTTCCCAGAACACATAGCGACATGCAAATAT
TGCAGGGCGCCACTCCCCTGTCCCTCACAGCCATCTTCCTGCCAGGGCGCACGCGCGCTGGGTGTTCCCG
CCTAGTGACACTGGGCCCGCGATTCCTTGGAGCGGGTTGATGACGTCAGCGTTCCAATTCTTGACATCGT
TGGGAGTGAATTAGCCCTTCCAGTCCCCCCTTTTCTTTTAAAAAGTGGCTAAGATCTACAGCTGCCTTGT
AAGTCATTGGTCTTAAAGGTACCAGGCGGGGAGGCGGCCCAAAGGGAGATCCGACTCGTCTGAGGGCGAA
GGCGGAGACGCGGAAGAGGCCGCAGAGCCGGCAGCAGGCCGCGGGAAGGAAGGTCCGCTGGATTGAGGGC
CGAAGGGACGTAGCAGAAGGACGTCCCGCGCAGAATCCAGGTGGCAACACAGGCGAGCAGCCAAGGAAAG
GACGATGATTTCCCCGACAACACCACGGAATTGTCAGTGCCCAACAGCCGAGCCCCTGTCCAGCAGCGGG
CAAGGCAGGCGGCGATGAGTTCCGCCGTGGCAATAGGGAGGGGGAAAGCGAAAGTCCCGGAAAGGAGCTG
ACAGGTGGTGGCAATGCCCCAACCAGTGGGGGTTGCGTCAGCAAACACAGTGCACACCACGCCACGTTGC
CTGACAACGGGCCACAACTCCTCATAAAGAGACAGCAACCAGGATTTATACAAGGAGGAGAAAATGAAAG
CCATACGGGAAGCAATAGCATGATACAAAGGCATTAAAGCAGCGTATCCACATAGCGTAAAAGGAGCAAC
ATAGTTAAGAATACCAGTCAATCTTTCACAAATTTTGTAATCCAGAGGTTGATTGTCGACTCAGGCACCG
GGCTTGCGGGTCATGCACCAGGTGCGCGGTCCTTCGGGCACCTCGACGTCGGCGGTGACGGTGAAGCCGA
GCCGCTCGTAGAAGGGGAGGTTGCGGGGCGCGGAGGTCTCCAGGAAGGCGGGCACCCCGGCGCGCTCGGC
CGCCTCCACTCCGGGGAGCACGACGGCGCTGCCCAGACCCTTGCCCTGGTGGTCGGGCGAGACGCCGACG
GTGGCCAGGAACCACGCGGGCTCCTTGGGCCGGTGCGGCGCCAGGAGGCCTTCCATCTGTTGCTGCGCGG
CCAGCCGGGAACCGCTCAACTCGGCCATGCGCGGGCCGATCTCGGCGAACACCGCCCCCGCTTCGACGCT
CTCCGGCGTGGTCCAGACCGCCACCGCGGCGCCGTCGTCCGCGACCCACACCTTGCCGATGTCGAGCCCG
ACGCGCGTGAGGAAGAGTTCTTGCAGCTCGGTGACCCGCTCGATGTGGCGGTCCGGATCGACGGTGTGGC
GCGTGGCGGGGTAGTCGGCGAACGCGGCGGCGAGGGTGCGTACGGCCCTGGGGACGTCGTCGCGGGTGGC
GAGGCGCACCGTGGGCTTGTACTCGGTCATCTAGAATCTTCTATGGAGGTCAAAACAGCGTGGATGGCGT
CTCCAGGCGATCTGACGGTTCACTAAACGAGCTCTGCTTATATAAACCTCCCACCGTACACGCCTACCGC
CCATTTGCGTCAATGGGGCGGAGTTGTTACGACATTTTGGAAAGTCCCGTTGATTTTGGTGCCAAAACAA
ACTCCCATTGACGTCAATGGGGTGGAGACTTGGAAATCCCCGTGAGTCAAACCGCTATCCACGCCCATTG
ATGTACTGCCAAAACCGCATCACCATGGTAATAGCGATGACTAATACGTAGATGTACTGCCAAGTAGGAA
AGTCCCATAAGGTCATGTACTGGGCATAATACTAGTATCGATAAAATTTTGAATTTTGTAATTTGTTTTT
GTAATTCTTTAGTTTGTATGTCTGTTGCTATTATGTCTACTATTCTTTCCCCTGCACTGTACCCCCCAAT
CCCCCCTTTTCTTTTAAAAGTTAACCGATACCGTCGAGATCCGTTCACTAATCGAATGGATCTGTCTCTG
TCTCTCTCTCCACCTTCTTCTTCTATTCCTTCGGGCCTGTCGGGTCCCCTCGGGGTTGGGAGGTGGGTCT
GAAACGATAATGGTGAATATCCCTGCCTAACTCTATTCACTATAGAAAGTACAGCAAAAACTATTCTTAA
ACCTACCAAGCCTCCTACTATCATTATGAATAATTTTATATACCACAGCCAATTTGTTATGTTAAACCAA
TTCCACAAACTTGCCCATTTATCTAATTCCAATAATTCTTGTTCATTCTTTTCTTGCTGGTTTTGCGATT
CTTCAATTAAGGAGTGTATTAAGCTTGTGTAATTGTTAATTTCTCTGTCCCACTCCATCCAGGTCGTGTG
ATTCCAAATCTGTTCCAGAGATTTATTACTCCAACTAGCATTCCAAGGCACAGCAGTGGTGCAAATGAGT
TTTCCAGAGCAACCCCAAATCCCCAGGAGCTGTTGATCCTTTAGGTATCTTTCCACAGCCAGGATTCTTG
CCTGGAGCTGCTTGATGCCCCAGACTGTGAGTTGCAACAGATGCTGTTGCGCCTCAATAGCCCTCAGCAA
ATTGTTCTGCTGCTGCACTATACCAGACAATAATTGTCTGGCCTGTACCGTCAGCGTCATTGACGCTGCG
CCCATAGTGCTTCCTGCTGCTCCCAAGAACCCAAGGAACAAAGCTCCTATTCCCACTGCTCTTTTTTCTC
TCTGCACCACTCTTCTCTTTGCCTTGGTGGGTGCTACTCCTAATGGTTCAATTTTTACTACTTTATATTT
ATATAATTCACTTCTCCAATTGTCCCTCATATCTCCTCCTCCAGGTCTGAAGATCAGCGGCCGCTTGCTG
TGCGGTGGTCTTACTTTTGTTTTGCTCTTCCTCTATCTTGTCTAAAGCTTCCTTGGTGTCTTTTATCTCT
ATCCTTTGATGCACACAATAGAGGGTTGCTACTGTATTATATAATGATCTAAGTTCTTCTGATCCTGTCT
GAAGGGATGGTTGTAGCTGTCCCAGTATTTGTCTACAGCCTTCTGATGTTTCTAACAGGCCAGGATTAAC
TGCGAATCGTTCTAGCTCCCTGCTTGCCCATACTATATGTTTTAATTTATATTTTTTCTTTCCCCCTGGC
CTTAACCGAATTTTTTCCCATCGCGATCTAATTCTCCCCCGCTTAATACTGACGCTCTCGCACCCATCTC
TCTCCTTCTAGCCTCCGCTAGTCAAAATTTTTGGCGTACTCACCAGTCGCCGCCCCTCGCCTCTTGCCGT
GCGCGCTTCAGCAAGCCGAGTCCTGCGTCGAGAGAGCTCCTCTGGTTTCCCTTTCGCTTTCAAGTCCCTG
TTCGGGCGCCACTGCTAGAGATTTTCCACACTGACTAAAAGGGTCTGAGGGATCTCTAGTTACCAGAGTC
ACACAACAGACGGGCACACACTACTTGAAGCACTCAAGGCAAGCTTTATTGAGGCTTAAGCAGTGGGTTC
CCTAGTTAGCCAGAGAGCTCCCAGGCTCAGATCTGGTCTAACCAGAGAGACCCGTTTATGTATCGAGCTA
GGCACTTAAATACAATATCTCTGCAATGCGGCAATTCAGTGGTTCGTCCAATCCATGTCAGACCCGTCTG
TTGCCTTCCTAATAAGGCACGATCGTACCACCTTACTTCCACCAATCGGCATGCACGGTGCTTTTTCTCT
CCTTGTAAGGCATGTTGCTAACTCATCGTTACCATGTTGCAAGACTACAAGAGTATTGCATAAGACTACA
CGCGTCAGCTTGGCACTGGCCGTCGTTTTACAACGTCGTGACTGGGAAAACCCTGGCGTTACCCAACTTA
ATCGCCTTGCAGCACATCCCCCTTTCGCCAGCTGGCGTAATAGCGAAGAGGCCCGCACCGATCGCCCTTC
CCAACAGTTGCGCAGCCTGAATGGCGAATGGCGCCTGATGCGGTATTTTCTCCTTACGCATCTGTGCGGT
ATTTCACACCGCATATGGTGCACTCTCAGTACAATCTGCTCTGATGCCGCATAGTTAAGCCAGCCCCGAC
ACCCGCCAACACCCGCTGACGCGCCCTGACGGGCTTGTCTGCTCCCGGCATCCGCTTACAGACAAGCTGT
GACCGTCTCCGGGAGCTGCATGTGTCAGAGGTTTTCACCGTCATCACCGAAACGCGCGAGACGAAAGGGC
CTCGTGATACGCCTATTTTTATAGGTTAATGTCATGATAATAATGGTTTCTTAGACGTCAGGTGGCACTT
TTCGGGGAAATGTGCGCGGAACCCCTATTTGTTTATTTTTCTAAATACATTCAAATATGTATCCGCTCAT
GAGACAATAACCCTGATAAATGCTTCAATAATATTGAAAAAGGAAGAGTATGAGTATTCAACATTTCCGT
GTCGCCCTTATTCCCTTTTTTGCGGCATTTTGCCTTCCTGTTTTTGCTCACCCAGAAACGCTGGTGAAAG
TAAAAGATGCTGAAGATCAGTTGGGTGCACGAGTGGGTTACATCGAACTGGATCTCAACAGCGGTAAGAT
CCTTGAGAGTTTTCGCCCCGAAGAACGTTTTCCAATGATGAGCACTTTTAAAGTTCTGCTATGTGGCGCG
GTATTATCCCGTATTGACGCCGGGCAAGAGCAACTCGGTCGCCGCATACACTATTCTCAGAATGACTTGG
TTGAGTACTCACCAGTCACAGAAAAGCATCTTACGGATGGCATGACAGTAAGAGAATTATGCAGTGCTGC
CATAACCATGAGTGATAACACTGCGGCCAACTTACTTCTGACAACGATCGGAGGACCGAAGGAGCTAACC
GCTTTTTTGCACAACATGGGGGATCATGTAACTCGCCTTGATCGTTGGGAACCGGAGCTGAATGAAGCCA
TACCAAACGACGAGCGTGACACCACGATGCCTGTAGCAATGGCAACAACGTTGCGCAAACTATTAACTGG
CGAACTACTTACTCTAGCTTCCCGGCAACAATTAATAGACTGGATGGAGGCGGATAAAGTTGCAGGACCA
CTTCTGCGCTCGGCCCTTCCGGCTGGCTGGTTTATTGCTGATAAATCTGGAGCCGGTGAGCGTGGGTCTC
GCGGTATCATTGCAGCACTGGGGCCAGATGGTAAGCCCTCCCGTATCGTAGTTATCTACACGACGGGGAG
TCAGGCAACTATGGATGAACGAAATAGACAGATCGCTGAGATAGGTGCCTCACTGATTAAGCATTGGTAA
CTGTCAGACCAAGTTTACTCATATATACTTTAGATTGATTTAAAACTTCATTTTTAATTTAAAAGGATCT
AGGTGAAGATCCTTTTTGATAATCTCATGACCAAAATCCCTTAACGTGAGTTTTCGTTCCACTGAGCGTC
AGACCCCGTAGAAAAGATCAAAGGATCTTCTTGAGATCCTTTTTTTCTGCGCGTAATCTGCTGCTTGCAA
ACAAAAAAACCACCGCTACCAGCGGTGGTTTGTTTGCCGGATCAAGAGCTACCAACTCTTTTTCCGAAGG
TAACTGGCTTCAGCAGAGCGCAGATACCAAATACTGTTCTTCTAGTGTAGCCGTAGTTAGGCCACCACTT
CAAGAACTCTGTAGCACCGCCTACATACCTCGCTCTGCTAATCCTGTTACCAGTGGCTGCTGCCAGTGGC
GATAAGTCGTGTCTTACCGGGTTGGACTCAAGACGATAGTTACCGGATAAGGCGCAGCGGTCGGGCTGAA
CGGGGGGTTCGTGCACACAGCCCAGCTTGGAGCGAACGA
Features (pLannotate 1.2.2; 26 found; start..end, strand, type, name):
    413..505     +  CDS            lacI (fragment): lac repressor; lacI; The lac repressor binds to the lac operator to inhibit transcription in E. coli. This inhibition can be relieved by adding lactose or isopropyl-β-D-thiogalactopyranoside (IPTG).
    518..539     +  protein_bind   CAP binding site: CAP binding activates transcription in the presence of cAMP. E. coli catabolite activator protein
    554..584     +  promoter       lac promoter: promoter for the E. coli lac operon
    592..608     +  protein_bind   lac operator: The lac repressor binds to the lac operator to inhibit transcription in E. coli. This inhibition can be relieved by adding lactose or isopropyl-β-D-thiogalactopyranoside (IPTG). lac repressor encoded by lacI
    665..800     -  rep_origin     SV40 ori: SV40 origin of replication
    840..961     -  polyA_signal   SV40 poly(A) signal: SV40 polyadenylation signal
   1033..1213    -  LTR            5' LTR (truncated): truncated 5' long terminal repeat (LTR) from HIV-1
   1310..1524    -  promoter       H1 promoter: human H1 RNA promoter
   1537..1641    -  CDS            nef (fragment): NEF_SIVS4 - Experimental evidence at protein level: Swiss-Prot protein existence level 1. Interferes with TCR signaling from the cell membrane. Interacts with CD247/TCRZ (TCR zeta chain) and exert potent down- regulation of cell surface TCR/CD3 complexes. From Simian immunodeficiency virus (isolate F236/smH4) (SIV-sm) (Simian immunodeficiency virus sooty mangabey monkey).
   1636..2224    -  misc_feature   WPRE: woodchuck hepatitis virus posttranscriptional regulatory element
   2231..2830    -  CDS            PuroR: puromycin N-acetyltransferase; pac from Streptomyces alboniger; confers resistance to puromycin
   2900..3103    -  promoter       CMV promoter: human cytomegalovirus (CMV) immediate early promoter
   3104..3180    -  enhancer       CMV enhancer (fragment): human cytomegalovirus immediate early enhancer
   3193..3309    -  misc_feature   cPPT/CTS: central polypurine tract and central termination sequence of HIV-1
   3328..3428    -  CDS            Rev (fragment): human immunodeficiency virus 1 (HIV-1) Rev protein; rev; enhances nuclear export of unspliced and incompletely spliced viral mRNAs
   3805..4038    -  misc_feature   RRE: The Rev response element (RRE) of HIV-1 allows for Rev-dependent mRNA export from the nucleus to the cytoplasm.
   4184..4547    -  CDS            HIV-1 gag (fragment): gag protein from human immunodeficiency virus 1; gag
   4531..4656    -  misc_feature   HIV-1 Ψ: packaging signal of human immunodeficiency virus type 1
   4703..4883    -  LTR            5' LTR (truncated): truncated 5' long terminal repeat (LTR) from HIV-1
   4884..5110    -  promoter       RSV promoter: Rous sarcoma virus enhancer/promoter
   5124..5278    +  CDS            lacZα (fragment): LacZα fragment of β-galactosidase; lacZ fragment
   5284..5383    -  misc_feature   bom (fragment): basis of mobility region from pBR322
   5485..5520    -  CDS            rop (fragment): Rop protein, which maintains plasmids at low copy number; rop
   5615..5719    +  promoter       AmpR promoter: bla
   5720..6580    +  CDS            AmpR: β-lactamase; bla; confers resistance to ampicillin, carbenicillin, and related antibiotics
   6751..230     +  rep_origin     ori (across the origin): high-copy-number ColE1/pMB1/pBR322/pUC origin of replication
