[The description below was written by a language model from this plasmid's Addgene catalogue record and pLannotate feature annotations shown in this document.]
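Description:
pSIH1-puro-control shRNA is an HIV-1-based lentiviral RNAi vector built on the pSIH1-H1-puro backbone from System Biosciences, carrying a roughly 60 bp control short-hairpin insert cloned between retained BamHI and EcoRI sites. The sequenced plasmid is about 7.1 kb. It is propagated in E. coli through a high-copy ColE1/pUC-type origin with ampicillin selection (AmpR), and a recombination-deficient strain is recorded for growth, as is usual for plasmids with repeated LTRs. Short remnants of lacI, lacZα, rop and bom, together with the lac promoter and operator, are backbone residue rather than functional units.

The viral genome is driven by an RSV promoter fused to a truncated 5' LTR, so genomic RNA can be made in packaging cells without Tat. This is followed by the Ψ packaging signal with an adjoining gag fragment, the RRE for Rev-dependent nuclear export, and the cPPT/CTS. Inside the provirus, a CMV promoter drives the puromycin N-acetyltransferase gene, followed by WPRE to enhance transcript expression, which allows transduced mammalian cells to be selected with puromycin. The human H1 RNA polymerase III promoter lies between the WPRE and the annotated truncated 3' LTR segment, and the hairpin itself is not annotated in the feature table. This placement suggests that the shRNA cassette sits in the 3' LTR region and would be copied during reverse transcription, although the record does not say so. An SV40 poly(A) signal and SV40 origin lie downstream of the LTR.

The catalogue describes the plasmid as a control shRNA vector, so it serves as the matched negative control alongside gene-targeting pSIH1 knockdown constructs. The associated study concerned STAT3 signalling and apoptosis in pancreatic cancer cells. The record does not state whether the hairpin is a scrambled or a non-targeting design.
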