Addgene plasmid #26597: pSIH1-puro-control shRNA
Purpose: (Empty Backbone) Lentiviral control shRNA vector with puromycin selection.
Depositing lab: Frank Sinicrope. Depositing organization: Mayo Foundation for Medical Education and Research. Publication: Sorafenib inhibits STAT3 activation to enhance TRAIL-mediated apoptosis in human pancreatic cancer cells. Huang S, Sinicrope FA. Mol Cancer Ther. 2010 Mar . 9(3):742-50. 10.1158/1535-7163.MCT-09-1004 PubMed 20197401.
Backbone
  Vector backbone: pSIH1-H1-puro
  Backbone manufacturer: System Biosciences
  Backbone size (bp): 7200
  Vector type: Lentiviral, RNAi
  Selectable markers: Puromycin
Growth in bacteria
  Bacterial resistance: Ampicillin, 100 μg/mL
  Growth temperature: 37°C
  Growth strain: Stbl3
  Copy number: High Copy
Gene/Insert
  Gene/Insert name: control shRNA
  Insert size (bp): 60
  Cloning method: Restriction Enzyme; 5′ cloning site BamHI (not destroyed); 3′ cloning site EcoRI (not destroyed)
  Sequencing primers: 5′ agtgtcactaggcgggaacac
Terms and licenses: Academic/Nonprofit Terms; Industry Terms: Not Available to Industry
Depositor comments: Control shRNA: AATAGCGACTAAACACATCAATTCAAGAGATTGATGTGTTTAGTCGCTATTTTTTTT
How to cite: pSIH1-puro-control shRNA was a gift from Frank Sinicrope (Addgene plasmid # 26597 ; http://n2t.net/addgene:26597 ; RRID:Addgene_26597)
